Addgene plasmid #85657: pSico shMAP3K2 mouse
Purpose: expression of shRNA targeting mouse MAP3K2
Depositing lab: Julien Sage. Depositing organization: Stanford University. Publication: SMYD3 links lysine methylation of MAP3K2 to Ras-driven cancer. Mazur PK, Reynoird N, Khatri P, Jansen PW, Wilkinson AW, Liu S, Barbash O, Van Aller GS, Huddleston M, Dhanak D, Tummino PJ, Kruger RG, Garcia BA, Butte AJ, Vermeulen M, Sage J, Gozani O. Nature. 2014 Jun 12;510(7504):283-7. doi: 10.1038/nature13320. Epub 2014 May 21. PubMed 24847881.
Backbone
  Vector backbone: pSico
  Vector type: Mammalian Expression, Lentiviral, RNAi
  Selectable markers: Puromycin
Growth in bacteria
  Bacterial resistance: Ampicillin, 100 μg/mL
  Growth temperature: 37°C
  Growth strain: NEB Stable
  Copy number: Unknown
Gene/Insert
  Gene/Insert name: shRNA targeting 3'UTR of Map3k2 (alt name: mitogen-activated protein kinase kinase kinase 2)
  gRNA/shRNA sequence: TAGTCATAGCTATAGTGAAATTCAAGAGATTTCACTATAGCTATGACTTTTTTTC
  Species: M. musculus (mouse)
  Entrez Gene: Map3k2 (a.k.a. 9630061B06Rik, AI585793, Mekk2, Mekk2b)
  Promoter: U6
  Cloning method: Unknown
  Sequencing primers: 5′ mU6-F
Terms and licenses: Academic/Nonprofit Terms; Industry Terms: Not Available to Industry
How to cite: pSico shMAP3K2 mouse was a gift from Julien Sage (Addgene plasmid # 85657 ; http://n2t.net/addgene:85657 ; RRID:Addgene_85657)
