[The description below was written by a language model from this plasmid's Addgene catalogue record and pLannotate feature annotations shown in this document.]
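Description:
pSico shMAP3K2 mouse is an HIV-1-based lentiviral RNAi vector built on the pSico backbone and carrying a short hairpin RNA directed against the 3'UTR of mouse Map3k2 (mitogen-activated protein kinase kinase kinase 2, also known as Mekk2). It is propagated in E. coli through a high-copy ColE1/pUC-type origin and selected with ampicillin via the β-lactamase gene. A recombination-reducing bacterial strain is listed for growth, as is common for plasmids with repeated LTR sequences.

The viral genome is transcribed in packaging cells from a CMV enhancer/promoter fused to a truncated 5' LTR. It contains the Ψ packaging signal with a partial gag sequence, the Rev response element for Rev-dependent nuclear export, the cPPT/CTS to aid nuclear import of the reverse-transcribed genome, a WPRE to improve transcript stability, and a downstream truncated LTR.

The catalogue entry gives U6 as the hairpin promoter, although the automated annotation does not mark either the U6 promoter or the hairpin. Between the cPPT and the WPRE, two loxP sites in the same orientation flank a mouse PGK promoter–puromycin N-acetyltransferase–PGK polyadenylation cassette, which permits puromycin selection of transduced mammalian cells. In the pSico design, a floxed cassette of this type interrupts the U6 promoter so that the shRNA is produced only after Cre excises the intervening sequence, giving Cre-conditional knockdown. The record itself does not spell out this behaviour.

The construct is intended for stable, potentially Cre-inducible, silencing of Map3k2 in mouse cells. It was deposited in connection with work on lysine methylation of MAP3K2 in Ras-driven cancer.
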