Features (pLannotate 1.2.2; 23 found; start..end, strand, type, name):
     39..91      -  misc_feature   bom (fragment): basis of mobility region from pBR322
    246..625     +  enhancer       CMV enhancer: human cytomegalovirus immediate early enhancer
    626..825     +  promoter       CMV promoter: human cytomegalovirus (CMV) immediate early promoter
    843..1023    +  LTR            5' LTR (truncated): truncated 5' long terminal repeat (LTR) from HIV-1
   1070..1195    +  misc_feature   HIV-1 Ψ: packaging signal of human immunodeficiency virus type 1
   1179..1517    +  CDS            HIV-1 gag (fragment): gag protein from human immunodeficiency virus 1; gag
   1692..1925    +  misc_feature   RRE: The Rev response element (RRE) of HIV-1 allows for Rev-dependent mRNA export from the nucleus to the cytoplasm.
   2302..2402    +  CDS            Rev (fragment): human immunodeficiency virus 1 (HIV-1) Rev protein; rev; enhances nuclear export of unspliced and incompletely spliced viral mRNAs
   2452..2569    +  misc_feature   cPPT/CTS: central polypurine tract and central termination sequence of HIV-1
   2822..2855    +  protein_bind   loxP: Cre-mediated recombination occurs in the 8-bp core sequence (GCATACAT). Cre recombinase
   3049..3423    +  promoter       PGK promoter (fragment): mouse phosphoglycerate kinase 1 promoter
   3422..3511    +  promoter       PGK promoter (fragment): mouse phosphoglycerate kinase 1 promoter
   3555..4154    +  CDS            PuroR: puromycin N-acetyltransferase; pac from Streptomyces alboniger; confers resistance to puromycin
   4214..4455    +  polyA_signal   PGK poly(A) signal (fragment): mouse phosphoglycerate kinase 1 polyadenylation signal
   4503..4536    +  protein_bind   loxP: Cre-mediated recombination occurs in the 8-bp core sequence (GCATACAT). Cre recombinase
   4569..4592    +  misc_feature   MCS (fragment): pBluescript multiple cloning site
   4592..5180    +  misc_feature   WPRE: woodchuck hepatitis virus posttranscriptional regulatory element
   5181..5200    +  misc_feature   MCS (fragment): pBluescript multiple cloning site
   5202..5702    +  CDS            nef (fragment): NEF_HV1LA - Experimental evidence at protein level: Swiss-Prot protein existence level 1. Extracellular Nef protein targets CD4(+) T-lymphocytes for apoptosis by interacting with CXCR4 surface receptors. From Human immunodeficiency virus type 1 group M subtype B (isolate Lai) (HIV-1).
   5709..5889    +  LTR            5' LTR (truncated): truncated 5' long terminal repeat (LTR) from HIV-1
   5951..6539    -  rep_origin     ori: high-copy-number ColE1/pMB1/pBR322/pUC origin of replication
   6710..7570    -  CDS            AmpR: β-lactamase; bla; confers resistance to ampicillin, carbenicillin, and related antibiotics
   7571..7675    -  promoter       AmpR promoter: bla
>Addgene plasmid #85657 | pSico shMAP3K2 mouse | addgene full sequence | sequence record 170490 | Addgene NGS Result
CACCTGACGTCGACGGATCGGGAGATCTCCCGATCCCCTATGGTGCACTCTCAGTACAATCTGCTCTGAT
GCCGCATAGTTAAGCCAGTATCTGCTCCCTGCTTGTGTGTTGGAGGTCGCTGAGTAGTGCGCGAGCAAAA
TTTAAGCTACAACAAGGCAAGGCTTGACCGACAATTGCATGAAGAATCTGCTTAGGGTTAGGCGTTTTGC
GCTGCTTCGCGATGTACGGGCCAGATATACGCGTTGACATTGATTATTGACTAGTTATTAATAGTAATCA
ATTACGGGGTCATTAGTTCATAGCCCATATATGGAGTTCCGCGTTACATAACTTACGGTAAATGGCCCGC
CTGGCTGACCGCCCAACGACCCCCGCCCATTGACGTCAATAATGACGTATGTTCCCATAGTAACGCCAAT
AGGGACTTTCCATTGACGTCAATGGGTGGAGTATTTACGGTAAACTGCCCACTTGGCAGTACATCAAGTG
TATCATATGCCAAGTACGCCCCCTATTGACGTCAATGACGGTAAATGGCCCGCCTGGCATTATGCCCAGT
ACATGACCTTATGGGACTTTCCTACTTGGCAGTACATCTACGTATTAGTCATCGCTATTACCATGGTGAT
GCGGTTTTGGCAGTACATCAATGGGCGTGGATAGCGGTTTGACTCACGGGGATTTCCAAGTCTCCACCCC
ATTGACGTCAATGGGAGTTTGTTTTGGCACCAAAATCAACGGGACTTTCCAAAATGTCGTAACAACTCCG
CCCCATTGACGCAAATGGGCGGTAGGCGTGTACGGTGGGAGGTCTATATAAGCAGCGCGTTTTGCCTGTA
CTGGGTCTCTCTGGTTAGACCAGATCTGAGCCTGGGAGCTCTCTGGCTAACTAGGGAACCCACTGCTTAA
GCCTCAATAAAGCTTGCCTTGAGTGCTTCAAGTAGTGTGTGCCCGTCTGTTGTGTGACTCTGGTAACTAG
AGATCCCTCAGACCCTTTTAGTCAGTGTGGAAAATCTCTAGCAGTGGCGCCCGAACAGGGACTTGAAAGC
GAAAGGGAAACCAGAGGAGCTCTCTCGACGCAGGACTCGGCTTGCTGAAGCGCGCACGGCAAGAGGCGAG
GGGCGGCGACTGGTGAGTACGCCAAAAATTTTGACTAGCGGAGGCTAGAAGGAGAGAGATGGGTGCGAGA
GCGTCAGTATTAAGCGGGGGAGAATTAGATCGCGATGGGAAAAAATTCGGTTAAGGCCAGGGGGAAAGAA
AAAATATAAATTAAAACATATAGTATGGGCAAGCAGGGAGCTAGAACGATTCGCAGTTAATCCTGGCCTG
TTAGAAACATCAGAAGGCTGTAGACAAATACTGGGACAGCTACAACCATCCCTTCAGACAGGATCAGAAG
AACTTAGATCATTATATAATACAGTAGCAACCCTCTATTGTGTGCATCAAAGGATAGAGATAAAAGACAC
CAAGGAAGCTTTAGACAAGATAGAGGAAGAGCAAAACAAAAGTAAGACCACCGCACAGCAAGCGGCCGGC
CGCTGATCTTCAGACCTGGAGGAGGAGATATGAGGGACAATTGGAGAAGTGAATTATATAAATATAAAGT
AGTAAAAATTGAACCATTAGGAGTAGCACCCACCAAGGCAAAGAGAAGAGTGGTGCAGAGAGAAAAAAGA
GCAGTGGGAATAGGAGCTTTGTTCCTTGGGTTCTTGGGAGCAGCAGGAAGCACTATGGGCGCAGCGTCAA
TGACGCTGACGGTACAGGCCAGACAATTATTGTCTGGTATAGTGCAGCAGCAGAACAATTTGCTGAGGGC
TATTGAGGCGCAACAGCATCTGTTGCAACTCACAGTCTGGGGCATCAAGCAGCTCCAGGCAAGAATCCTG
GCTGTGGAAAGATACCTAAAGGATCAACAGCTCCTGGGGATTTGGGGTTGCTCTGGAAAACTCATTTGCA
CCACTGCTGTGCCTTGGAATGCTAGTTGGAGTAATAAATCTCTGGAACAGATTTGGAATCACACGACCTG
GATGGAGTGGGACAGAGAAATTAACAATTACACAAGCTTAATACACTCCTTAATTGAAGAATCGCAAAAC
CAGCAAGAAAAGAATGAACAAGAATTATTGGAATTAGATAAATGGGCAAGTTTGTGGAATTGGTTTAACA
TAACAAATTGGCTGTGGTATATAAAATTATTCATAATGATAGTAGGAGGCTTGGTAGGTTTAAGAATAGT
TTTTGCTGTACTTTCTATAGTGAATAGAGTTAGGCAGGGATATTCACCATTATCGTTTCAGACCCACCTC
CCAACCCCGAGGGGACCCGACAGGCCCGAAGGAATAGAAGAAGAAGGTGGAGAGAGAGACAGAGACAGAT
CCATTCGATTAGTGAACGGATCGGCACTGCGTGCGCCAATTCTGCAGACAAATGGCAGTATTCATCCACA
ATTTTAAAAGAAAAGGGGGGATTGGGGGGTACAGTGCAGGGGAAAGAATAGTAGACATAATAGCAACAGA
CATACAAACTAAAGAATTACAAAAACAAATTACAAAAATTCAAAATTTTCGGGTTTATTACAGGGACAGC
AGAGATCCAGTTTGGTTAGTACCGGGCCCGCTCTAGAGATCCGACGCGCCATCTCTAGGCCCGCGCCGGC
CCCCTCGCACAGACTTGTGGGAGAAGCTCGGCTACTCCCCTGCCCCGGTTAATTTGCATATAATATTTCC
TAGTAACTATAGAGGCTTAATGTGCGATAAAAGACAGATAATCTGTTCTTTTTAATACTAGCTACATTTT
ACATGATAGGCTTGGATTTCTATAACTTCGTATAGCATACATTATACGAAGTTATAAACAGCACAAAAGG
AAACTCACCCTAACTGTAAAGTAATTGTGTGTTTTGAGACTATAAATATCCCTTGGAGAAAAGCCTTGTT
TAGTCATAGCTATAGTGAAATTCAAGAGATTTCACTATAGCTATGACTTTTTTTCTCGAGTACTAGGATC
CATTAGGCGGCCGAATTCGTCGACCTCGAAATTCTACCGGGTAGGGGAGGCGCTTTTCCCAAGGCAGTCT
GGAGCATGCGCTTTAGCAGCCCCGCTGGGCACTTGGCGCTACACAAGTGGCCTCTGGCCTCGCACACATT
CCACATCCACCGGTAGGCGCCAACCGGCTCCGTTCTTTGGTGGCCCCTTCGCGCCACCTTCTACTCCTCC
CCTAGTCAGGAAGTTCCCCCCCGCCCCGCAGCTCGCGTCGTGCAGGACGTGACAAATGGAAGTAGCACGT
CTCACTAGTCTCGTGCAGATGGACAGCACCGCTGAGCAATGGAAGCGGGTAGGCCTTTGGGGCAGCGGCC
AATAGCAGCTTTGCTCCTTCGCTTTCTGGGCTCAGAGGCTGGGAAGGGGTGGGTCCGGGGGCGAAGGTCC
TCCGGAGGCCCGGCATTCTGCACGCTTCAAAAGCGCACGTCTGCCGCGCTGTTCTCCTCTTCCTCATCTC
CGGGCCTTTCGACCTGCATCCATCTAGATCTCGATCGAGCAGCTGAAGCTTACCATGACCGAGTACAAGC
CCACGGTGCGCCTCGCCACCCGCGACGACGTCCCCAGGGCCGTACGCACCCTCGCCGCCGCGTTCGCCGA
CTACCCCGCCACGCGCCACACCGTCGATCCGGACCGCCACATCGAGCGGGTCACCGAGCTGCAAGAACTC
TTCCTCACGCGCGTCGGGCTCGACATCGGCAAGGTGTGGGTCGCGGACGACGGCGCCGCGGTGGCGGTCT
GGACCACGCCGGAGAGCGTCGAAGCGGGGGCGGTGTTCGCCGAGATCGGCCCGCGCATGGCCGAGTTGAG
CGGTTCCCGGCTGGCCGCGCAGCAACAGATGGAAGGCCTCCTGGCGCCGCACCGGCCCAAGGAGCCCGCG
TGGTTCCTGGCCACCGTCGGCGTCTCGCCCGACCACCAGGGCAAGGGTCTGGGCAGCGCCGTCGTGCTCC
CCGGAGTGGAGGCGGCCGAGCGCGCCGGGGTGCCCGCCTTCCTGGAGACCTCCGCGCCCCGCAACCTCCC
CTTCTACGAGCGGCTCGGCTTCACCGTCACCGCCGACGTCGAGGTGCCCGAAGGACCGCGCACCTGGTGC
ATGACCCGCAAGCCCGGTGCCTGACGCCCGCCCCACGACCCGCAGCGCCCGACCGAAAGGAGCGCACGAC
CCCATGCATCGATGATATCATAATTTAAACAAGCAAAACCAAATTAAGGGCCAGCTCATTCCTCCCACTC
ATGATCTATAGATCTATAGATCTCTCGTGGGATCATTGTTTTTCTCTTGATTCCCACTTTGTGGTTCTAA
GTACTGTGGTTTCCAAATGTGTCAGTTTCATAGCCTGAAGAACGAGATCAGCAGCCTCTGTTCCACATAC
ACTTCATTCTCAGTATTGTTTTGCCAAGTTCTAATTCCATCAGAAGCTGGTCGACTCTAGCTAGATGCGG
CCGCAATTCGTCGAGGGACCTAATAACTTCGTATAGCATACATTATACGAAGTTATACATGTTTAAGGGT
TCCGGTTCCACTAGGTACAATTCGATATCAAGCTTATCGATAATCAACCTCTGGATTACAAAATTTGTGA
AAGATTGACTGGTATTCTTAACTATGTTGCTCCTTTTACGCTATGTGGATACGCTGCTTTAATGCCTTTG
TATCATGCTATTGCTTCCCGTATGGCTTTCATTTTCTCCTCCTTGTATAAATCCTGGTTGCTGTCTCTTT
ATGAGGAGTTGTGGCCCGTTGTCAGGCAACGTGGCGTGGTGTGCACTGTGTTTGCTGACGCAACCCCCAC
TGGTTGGGGCATTGCCACCACCTGTCAGCTCCTTTCCGGGACTTTCGCTTTCCCCCTCCCTATTGCCACG
GCGGAACTCATCGCCGCCTGCCTTGCCCGCTGCTGGACAGGGGCTCGGCTGTTGGGCACTGACAATTCCG
TGGTGTTGTCGGGGAAATCATCGTCCTTTCCTTGGCTGCTCGCCTGTGTTGCCACCTGGATTCTGCGCGG
GACGTCCTTCTGCTACGTCCCTTCGGCCCTCAATCCAGCGGACCTTCCTTCCCGCGGCCTGCTGCCGGCT
CTGCGGCCTCTTCCGCGTCTTCGCCTTCGCCCTCAGACGAGTCGGATCTCCCTTTGGGCCGCCTCCCCGC
ATCGATACCGTCGACCTCGATCGAGACCTAGAAAAACATGGAGCAATCACAAGTAGCAATACAGCAGCTA
CCAATGCTGATTGTGCCTGGCTAGAAGCACAAGAGGAGGAGGAGGTGGGTTTTCCAGTCACACCTCAGGT
ACCTTTAAGACCAATGACTTACAAGGCAGCTGTAGATCTTAGCCACTTTTTAAAAGAAAAGGGGGGACTG
GAAGGGCTAATTCACTCCCAACGAAGACAAGATATCCTTGATCTGTGGATCTACCACACACAAGGCTACT
TCCCTGATTGGCAGAACTACACACCAGGGCCAGGGATCAGATATCCACTGACCTTTGGATGGTGCTACAA
GCTAGTACCAGTTGAGCAAGAGAAGGTAGAAGAAGCCAATGAAGGAGAGAACACCCGCTTGTTACACCCT
GTGAGCCTGCATGGGATGGATGACCCGGAGAGAGAAGTATTAGAGTGGAGGTTTGACAGCCGCCTAGCAT
TTCATCACATGGCCCGAGAGCTGCATCCGGACTGTACTGGGTCTCTCTGGTTAGACCAGATCTGAGCCTG
GGAGCTCTCTGGCTAACTAGGGAACCCACTGCTTAAGCCTCAATAAAGCTTGCCTTGAGTGCTTCAAGTA
GTGTGTGCCCGTCTGTTGTGTGACTCTGGTAACTAGAGATCCCTCAGACCCTTTTAGTCAGTGTGGAAAA
TCTCTAGCAGCATGTGAGCAAAAGGCCAGCAAAAGGCCAGGAACCGTAAAAAGGCCGCGTTGCTGGCGTT
TTTCCATAGGCTCCGCCCCCCTGACGAGCATCACAAAAATCGACGCTCAAGTCAGAGGTGGCGAAACCCG
ACAGGACTATAAAGATACCAGGCGTTTCCCCCTGGAAGCTCCCTCGTGCGCTCTCCTGTTCCGACCCTGC
CGCTTACCGGATACCTGTCCGCCTTTCTCCCTTCGGGAAGCGTGGCGCTTTCTCATAGCTCACGCTGTAG
GTATCTCAGTTCGGTGTAGGTCGTTCGCTCCAAGCTGGGCTGTGTGCACGAACCCCCCGTTCAGCCCGAC
CGCTGCGCCTTATCCGGTAACTATCGTCTTGAGTCCAACCCGGTAAGACACGACTTATCGCCACTGGCAG
CAGCCACTGGTAACAGGATTAGCAGAGCGAGGTATGTAGGCGGTGCTACAGAGTTCTTGAAGTGGTGGCC
TAACTACGGCTACACTAGAAGAACAGTATTTGGTATCTGCGCTCTGCTGAAGCCAGTTACCTTCGGAAAA
AGAGTTGGTAGCTCTTGATCCGGCAAACAAACCACCGCTGGTAGCGGTGGTTTTTTTGTTTGCAAGCAGC
AGATTACGCGCAGAAAAAAAGGATCTCAAGAAGATCCTTTGATCTTTTCTACGGGGTCTGACGCTCAGTG
GAACGAAAACTCACGTTAAGGGATTTTGGTCATGAGATTATCAAAAAGGATCTTCACCTAGATCCTTTTA
AATTAAAAATGAAGTTTTAAATCAATCTAAAGTATATATGAGTAAACTTGGTCTGACAGTTACCAATGCT
TAATCAGTGAGGCACCTATCTCAGCGATCTGTCTATTTCGTTCATCCATAGTTGCCTGACTCCCCGTCGT
GTAGATAACTACGATACGGGAGGGCTTACCATCTGGCCCCAGTGCTGCAATGATACCGCGAGACCCACGC
TCACCGGCTCCAGATTTATCAGCAATAAACCAGCCAGCCGGAAGGGCCGAGCGCAGAAGTGGTCCTGCAA
CTTTATCCGCCTCCATCCAGTCTATTAATTGTTGCCGGGAAGCTAGAGTAAGTAGTTCGCCAGTTAATAG
TTTGCGCAACGTTGTTGCCATTGCTACAGGCATCGTGGTGTCACGCTCGTCGTTTGGTATGGCTTCATTC
AGCTCCGGTTCCCAACGATCAAGGCGAGTTACATGATCCCCCATGTTGTGCAAAAAAGCGGTTAGCTCCT
TCGGTCCTCCGATCGTTGTCAGAAGTAAGTTGGCCGCAGTGTTATCACTCATGGTTATGGCAGCACTGCA
TAATTCTCTTACTGTCATGCCATCCGTAAGATGCTTTTCTGTGACTGGTGAGTACTCAACCAAGTCATTC
TGAGAATAGTGTATGCGGCGACCGAGTTGCTCTTGCCCGGCGTCAATACGGGATAATACCGCGCCACATA
GCAGAACTTTAAAAGTGCTCATCATTGGAAAACGTTCTTCGGGGCGAAAACTCTCAAGGATCTTACCGCT
GTTGAGATCCAGTTCGATGTAACCCACTCGTGCACCCAACTGATCTTCAGCATCTTTTACTTTCACCAGC
GTTTCTGGGTGAGCAAAAACAGGAAGGCAAAATGCCGCAAAAAAGGGAATAAGGGCGACACGGAAATGTT
GAATACTCATACTCTTCCTTTTTCAATATTATTGAAGCATTTATCAGGGTTATTGTCTCATGAGCGGATA
CATATTTGAATGTATTTAGAAAAATAAACAAATAGGGGTTCCGCGCACATTTCCCCGAAAAGTGC
